>Addgene plasmid #243038 | AiP2122 - pAAV-AiE2644m-minBG-SYFP2-WPRE3-BGHpA | addgene full sequence | sequence record 490243 | Addgene NGS Result
CCTGCAGGCAGCTGCGCGCTCGCTCGCTCACTGAGGCCGCCCGGGCGTCGGGCGACCTTTGGTCGCCCGG
CCTCAGTGAGCGAGCGAGCGCGCAGAGAGGGAGTGGCCAACTCCATCACTAGGGGTTCCTGCGGCCGCAC
GCGTTCTTGCTCAAAAGCAACTTCCTTCTTCTCCTCCTTCCTCCTCCTCCTCCTTCCTCCTCCTCCACCT
CTTCTTCCTCTTCTTCCTCCTCCTCTCCTCCTCCTCTCCTCCTCCTCTCCCTCCTCCTCCTCCTCCTCCT
CCTCCTCCTCTTCTTTCCCTTTTTTTTCCAGCCTGCATCTGATCTGATCCAATCTAATTCCTAGAACCCA
ACTACTGGCTTGCAGGAAATACAAAGGCAAAGGAACATGTTGACTGCATAATGAGGCTGCATCTTCCCAA
GTCCACATTGGTATTACCTAACCAAATAAATGCCAAGAGGCAAAAATAAAGTACCTCTCATAAAGACAAC
ATTGGGCAGTTATAATGGATTTGCCTTATTTGGGTCAGATTCAAATAAACAGTTAAAAATATATCCATGA
CCTTTAAGAAATGTTTAGAAATTTGAGCCTTTACTGGATGCATGATGAGAGAACTTCCCTTGGTTTTTGA
ATGCTATTGAGAAACTGCTGAGGTTGAGATATGGTTGTGGCTATGTTTCAAATGACTCTCCATCATTAGA
GACTCTGCTGAAGTAGGTGGTGCTCAGATTTGTACAGTATCTTAAAGAGACTTGAGCACAGTGCTGTCTG
CCGCCGGCGGAGCTCGGGCTGGGCATAAAAGTCAGGGCAGAGCCATCTATTGCTTACATTTGCTTCTGGG
ATCCAGATCTTTCGAAGCTAGCGCTACCGGTCGCCACCATGGTGAGCAAGGGCGAGGAGCTGTTCACCGG
GGTGGTGCCCATCCTGGTCGAGCTGGACGGCGACGTAAACGGCCACAAGTTCAGCGTGTCCGGCGAGGGC
GAGGGCGATGCCACCTACGGCAAGCTGACCCTGAAGCTGATCTGCACCACCGGCAAGCTGCCCGTGCCCT
GGCCCACCCTCGTGACCACCCTGGGCTACGGCGTGCAGTGCTTCGCCCGCTACCCCGACCACATGAAGCA
GCACGACTTCTTCAAGTCCGCCATGCCCGAAGGCTACGTCCAGGAGCGCACCATCTTCTTCAAGGACGAC
GGCAACTACAAGACCCGCGCCGAGGTGAAGTTCGAGGGCGACACCCTGGTGAACCGCATCGAGCTGAAGG
GCATCGACTTCAAGGAGGACGGCAACATCCTGGGGCACAAGCTGGAGTACAACTACAACAGCCACAACGT
CTATATCACCGCCGACAAGCAGAAGAACGGCATCAAGGCCAACTTCAAGATCCGCCACAACATCGAGGAC
GGCGGCGTGCAGCTCGCCGACCACTACCAGCAGAACACCCCCATCGGCGACGGCCCCGTGCTGCTGCCCG
ACAACCACTACCTGAGCTACCAGTCCAAGCTGAGCAAAGACCCCAACGAGAAGCGCGATCACATGGTCCT
GCTGGAGTTCGTGACCGCCGCCGGGATCACTCTCGGCATGGACGAGCTGTACAAGTAAGTCGACGGCGCG
CCGCGGCCGCGAATTCGATATCATAATCAACCTCTGGATTACAAAATTTGTGAAAGATTGACTGGTATTC
TTAACTATGTTGCTCCTTTTACGCTATGTGGATACGCTGCTTTAATGCCTTTGTATCATGCTATTGCTTC
CCGTATGGCTTTCATTTTCTCCTCCTTGTATAAATCCTGGTTAGTTCTTGCCACGGCGGAACTCATCGCC
GCCTGCCTTGCCCGCTGCTGGACAGGGGCTCGGCTGTTGGGCACTGACAATTCCGTGGCTCGAGAGATCT
TCGACTGTGCCTTCTAGTTGCCAGCCATCTGTTGTTTGCCCCTCCCCCGTGCCTTCCTTGACCCTGGAAG
GTGCCACTCCCACTGTCCTTTCCTAATAAAATGAGGAAATTGCATCGCATTGTCTGAGTAGGTGTCATTC
TATTCTGGGGGGTGGGGTGGGGCAGGACAGCAAGGGGGAGGATTGGGAAGACAATAGCAGGCATGAGATC
TCACGTGCGGACCGAGCGGCCGCAGGAACCCCTAGTGATGGAGTTGGCCACTCCCTCTCTGCGCGCTCGC
TCGCTCACTGAGGCCGGGCGACCAAAGGTCGCCCGACGCCCGGGCTTTGCCCGGGCGGCCTCAGTGAGCG
AGCGAGCGCGCAGCTGCCTGCAGGGGCGCCTGATGCGGTATTTTCTCCTTACGCATCTGTGCGGTATTTC
ACACCGCATA
[95 nt withheld, positions 2321-2415]
T
[46 nt withheld, positions 2417-2462]
C
[141 nt withheld, positions 2464-2604]
CCTTTGACGTTGGAGTCCACGTTCTTT
[37 nt withheld, positions 2632-2668]
ACTCTATCTCGGGCTATTCTTTTGATTTATAAGGGATTTTGCCGATTTCGGTCTATTGGTTAAAAAATGA
GCTGATTTAACAAAAATTTAACGCGAATTTTAACAAAATATTAACGTTTACAATTTTATGGTGCACTCTC
AGTACAATCTGCTCTGATGCCGCATAGTTAAGCCAGCCCCGACACCCGCCAACACCCGCTGACGCGCCCT
GACGGGCTTGTCTGCTCCCGGCATCCGCTTACAGACAAGCTGTGACCGTCTCCGGGAGCTGCATGTGTCA
GAGGTTTTCACCGTCATCACCGAAACGCGCGAGACGAAAGGGCCTCGTGATACGCCTATTTTTATAGGTT
AATGTCATGATAATAATGGTTTCTTAGACGTCAGGTGGCACTTTTCGGGGAAATGTGCGCGGAACCCCTA
TTTGTTTATTTTTCTAAATACATTCAAATATGTATCCGCTCATGAGACAATAACCCTGATAAATGCTTCA
ATAATATTGAAAAAGGAAGAGTATGAGTATTCAACATTTCCGTGTCGCCCTTATTCCCTTTTTTGCGGCA
TTTTGCCTTCCTGTTTTTGCTCACCCAGAAACGCTGGTGAAAGTAAAAGATGCTGAAGATCAGTTGGGTG
CACGAGTGGGTTACATCGAACTGGATCTCAACAGCGGTAAGATCCTTGAGAGTTTTCGCCCCGAAGAACG
TTTTCCAATGATGAGCACTTTTAAAGTTCTGCTATGTGGCGCGGTATTATCCCGTATTGACGCCGGGCAA
GAGCAACTCGGTCGCCGCATACACTATTCTCAGAATGACTTGGTTGAGTACTCACCAGTCACAGAAAAGC
ATCTTACGGATGGCATGACAGTAAGAGAATTATGCAGTGCTGCCATAACCATGAGTGATAACACTGCGGC
CAACTTACTTCTGACAACGATCGGAGGACCGAAGGAGCTAACCGCTTTTTTGCACAACATGGGGGATCAT
GTAACTCGCCTTGATCGTTGGGAACCGGAGCTGAATGAAGCCATACCAAACGACGAGCGTGACACCACGA
TGCCTGTAGCAATGGCAACAACGTTGCGCAAACTATTAACTGGCGAACTACTTACTCTAGCTTCCCGGCA
ACAATTAATAGACTGGATGGAGGCGGATAAAGTTGCAGGACCACTTCTGCGCTCGGCCCTTCCGGCTGGC
TGGTTTATTGCTGATAAATCTGGAGCCGGTGAGCGTGGGTCTCGCGGTATCATTGCAGCACTGGGGCCAG
ATGGTAAGCCCTCCCGTATCGTAGTTATCTACACGACGGGGAGTCAGGCAACTATGGATGAACGAAATAG
ACAGATCGCTGAGATAGGTGCCTCACTGATTAAGCATTGGTAACTGTCAGACCAAGTTTACTCATATATA
CTTTAGATTGATTTAAAACTTCATTTTTAATTTAAAAGGATCTAGGTGAAGATCCTTTTTGATAATCTCA
TGACCAAAATCCCTTAACGTGAGTTTTCGTTCCACTGAGCGTCAGACCCCGTAGAAAAGATCAAAGGATC
TTCTTGAGATCCTTTTTTTCTGCGCGTAATCTGCTGCTTGCAAACAAAAAAACCACCGCTACCAGCGGTG
GTTTGTTTGCCGGATCAAGAGCTACCAACTCTTTTTCCGAAGGTAACTGGCTTCAGCAGAGCGCAGATAC
CAAATACTGTTCTTCTAGTGTAGCCGTAGTTAGGCCACCACTTCAAGAACTCTGTAGCACCGCCTACATA
CCTCGCTCTGCTAATCCTGTTACCAGTGGCTGCTGCCAGTGGCGATAAGTCGTGTCTTACCGGGTTGGAC
TCAAGACGATAGTTACCGGATAAGGCGCAGCGGTCGGGCTGAACGGGGGGTTCGTGCACACAGCCCAGCT
TGGAGCGAACGACCTACACCGAACTGAGATACCTACAGCGTGAGCTATGAGAAAGCGCCACGCTTCCCGA
AGGGAGAAAGGCGGACAGGTATCCGGTAAGCGGCAGGGTCGGAACAGGAGAGCGCACGAGGGAGCTTCCA
GGGGGAAACGCCTGGTATCTTTATAGTCCTGTCGGGTTTCGCCACCTCTGACTTGAGCGTCGATTTTTGT
GATGCTCGTCAGGGGGGCGGAGCCTATGGAAAAACGCCAGCAACGCGGCCTTTTTACGGTTCCTGGCCTT
TTGCTGGCCTTTTGCTCACATGT
Features (pLannotate 1.2.2; 14 found; start..end, strand, type, name):
     12..39      +  repeat_region  AAV2 ITR (fragment): inverted terminal repeat of adeno-associated virus serotype 2 inverted
     68..95      +  repeat_region  AAV2 ITR (fragment): inverted terminal repeat of adeno-associated virus serotype 2 inverted
    879..1595    +  CDS            SYFP2: SYFP2 is a basic (constitutively fluorescent) yellow fluorescent protein published in 2006, derived from Aequorea victoria. It is reported to be a very rapidly-maturing monomer with moderate acid sensitivity.
   1635..1792    +  misc_feature   WPRE (fragment): woodchuck hepatitis virus posttranscriptional regulatory element
   1798..1878    +  misc_feature   WPRE (fragment): woodchuck hepatitis virus posttranscriptional regulatory element
   1895..2006    +  polyA_signal   bGH poly(A) signal: bovine growth hormone polyadenylation signal
   2124..2264    +  repeat_region  AAV2 ITR: inverted terminal repeat of adeno-associated virus serotype 2 inverted
   2269..2320    -  misc_feature   bom (fragment): basis of mobility region from pBR322
   2339..2794    +  rep_origin     f1 ori (sequence partly withheld): f1 bacteriophage origin of replication; arrow indicates direction of (+) strand synthesis
   2795..2844    -  misc_feature   bom (fragment): basis of mobility region from pBR322
   2946..2981    -  CDS            rop (fragment): Rop protein, which maintains plasmids at low copy number; rop
   3076..3180    +  promoter       AmpR promoter: bla
   3181..4041    +  CDS            AmpR: β-lactamase; bla; confers resistance to ampicillin, carbenicillin, and related antibiotics
   4212..4800    +  rep_origin     ori: high-copy-number ColE1/pMB1/pBR322/pUC origin of replication
