[The description below was written by a language model from this plasmid's Addgene catalogue record and pLannotate feature annotations shown in this document.]
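Description:
AiP2122 - pAAV-AiE2644m-minBG-SYFP2-WPRE3-BGHpA is an AAV transfer plasmid built on a pAAV2 backbone, intended for packaging an enhancer-driven fluorescent reporter into recombinant adeno-associated virus for delivery to the brain. In bacteria it is maintained as a high-copy plasmid through a ColE1/pUC-type origin and selected with ampicillin via the β-lactamase gene and its native promoter. An f1 phage origin and small remnants of pBR322 bom and rop sequences are also annotated in the backbone. The annotated full sequence is about 4.9 kb.

The payload lies between AAV2 inverted terminal repeats, which provide the signals for replication and encapsidation of the vector genome. The right-hand ITR is annotated intact, while the left one is detected only as short fragments, which may reflect how difficult these repeats are to sequence and annotate. As the name indicates, the AiE2644m enhancer is placed upstream of a minimal beta-globin promoter (minBG). Neither element is called out in the automated feature table, but an unannotated stretch between the left ITR and the reporter is where they would sit. A minimal promoter has little activity of its own, so expression depends on the enhancer, which the record describes as designed to drive transgene expression in specific populations of brain cells. The record does not state which populations. The reporter is SYFP2, a rapidly maturing monomeric yellow fluorescent protein. It is followed by WPRE3, a shortened woodchuck hepatitis virus posttranscriptional element that boosts transcript expression while saving packaging space, and by the bovine growth hormone polyadenylation signal. The construct is typically used to label and evaluate enhancer-defined cell types after AAV delivery.
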