Addgene plasmid #243038: AiP2122 - pAAV-AiE2644m-minBG-SYFP2-WPRE3-BGHpA
Purpose: AiE2644m is an enhancer sequence designed to drive AAV-mediated transgene expression in specific populations of brain cells.
Depositing lab: Allen Institute for Brain Science & Bosiljka Tasic. Depositing organization: Allen Institute.
Backbone
  Vector backbone: pAAV2
  Vector type: AAV
Growth in bacteria
  Bacterial resistance: Ampicillin, 100 μg/mL
  Growth temperature: 37°C
  Growth strain: NEB Stable
  Copy number: High Copy
Gene/Insert
  Gene/Insert name: SYFP2
  Species: Synthetic
  Cloning method: Gibson Cloning
Terms and licenses: Academic/Nonprofit Terms; Industry Terms: Not Available to Industry
How to cite: AiP2122 - pAAV-AiE2644m-minBG-SYFP2-WPRE3-BGHpA was a gift from Allen Institute for Brain Science & Bosiljka Tasic (Addgene plasmid # 243038 ; http://n2t.net/addgene:243038 ; RRID:Addgene_243038)
